>Addgene plasmid #217220 | pCMV-Zaphod3 | addgene full sequence | sequence record 442023 | Addgene NGS Result
GACATTGATTATTGACTAGTTATTAATAGTAATCAATTACGGGGTCATTAGTTCATAGCCCATATATGGA
GTTCCGCGTTACATAACTTACGGTAAATGGCCCGCCTGGCTGACCGCCCAACGACCCCCGCCCATTGACG
TCAATAATGACGTATGTTCCCATAGTAACGCCAATAGGGACTTTCCATTGACGTCAATGGGTGGAGTATT
TACGGTAAACTGCCCACTTGGCAGTACATCAAGTGTATCATATGCCAAGTACGCCCCCTATTGACGTCAA
TGACGGTAAATGGCCCGCCTGGCATTATGCCCAGTACATGACCTTATGGGACTTTCCTACTTGGCAGTAC
ATCTACGTATTAGTCATCGCTATTACCATGGTGATGCGGTTTTGGCAGTACATCAATGGGCGTGGATAGC
GGTTTGACTCACGGGGATTTCCAAGTCTCCACCCCATTGACGTCAATGGGAGTTTGTTTTGGCACCAAAA
TCAACGGGACTTTCCAAAATGTCGTAACAACTCCGCCCCATTGACGCAAATGGGCGGTAGGCGTGTACGG
TGGGAGGTCTATATAAGCAGAGCTCTCTGGCTAACTAGAGAACCCACTGCTTACTGGCTTATCGAAATTA
ATACGACTCACTATAGGGAGACCCAAGCTTGGTACCGAGCTCGGATCCACTAGTAACGGCCGCCAGTGTG
CTGGAATTCGCCGCCACCATGTGCGAAGTGATTCGCTACGTGCACATCGAAGATGGCAAGGTGGAGATCA
AGGAGAGCTTTCTGGGCTTTTTTCCGATTAGCGGCAAAACTGCCGCGGAACTGACCGAAGAAACCAGCAA
ACAGCTGGATAGCGATGGCCTGGATATTATTTTCTGCCGCGGCCAGGGTTATGATAACGCGGCGACCGTT
GCAGGTACCCATGGTGGCGTTCGCGCCAAAATTAAAGAGATCAACCCTAAAAGCCTGTTTGTGCCGTGCG
CGAACCATAGCCTGAATCTGTGCGGCGTGCATAGCTTTGGTAGCGTGAGCAGCTGCGTGACCTTTTTCGG
CACCCTGGAAAAAAACTACAGCTTTTTCAGCGTGAGCCCGCACCGTTGGAAGATGCTGCAGAACGTGGGC
ATTACCGTGAAACGCCTGAGCCAAACTCGTTGGAGCGCGCATTATGAAGCAGTTCGCGCGGTGAAGACCA
ACTTTGAGAAACTGATTAGCACCTTTGAAGTGCTGTGCGATCCGAAAGAAAACGTGGATACCCGTGGCAG
CGCCCAGATTTTACTGAGCGCGGTGTGCGATTTCAGCTTCCTGAGCTATCTGTTCTTTTGGTGCGAAGTG
CTGGACGAAGTGAACCAGACCCAGAAATATCTGCAGACCGCGGGCATTAGCTTAGAACAGTGCACCGTGA
AGCATCAGGCGCTGAAACTGTTTCTGGAAGACCGCCGCACCGAAATAGTGGAAAAGGCCATTAACTATGC
GACCACCAAGTGCAAGGAAATGGACATCTACATCGAAAAGCGCATCAAATTTCGCCGTCGCATGCCTGGT
GAAACCACCAAAGATGCCGGTCTGACCTTACCGGAGGAAATTAAACGCGCCATGTTCGAATGCCTGGATC
GCTTTCATCAGGAGCTGGATACCCGCAGCAAAGCGATGGATCAGATCATGAGCATGTTTGCGATCATTCA
GCCGTTTAGCCTGATTTTTGCCGAGGAAGAAAAACTGCGCAAATTCCTGCCGAACATCATCGAAATCTAC
GATGAGTTCAGCGGCGAAGACATTCTGGTGGAAATTTTCCGCCTGCGCCGCCATTTAAAAGCAGCGCGCA
TTGATCCGGAAGAAACCAAAACCTGGACCGTGCTGCAGTTCCTGGAATTTATTGTGAAGTGGGACTTTTA
CGAAAGCCTGCCGAACTTAAGCTTATGCCTGCGCCTGTTTCTGACCATTTGCATTAGCGTGGCGAGCTGC
GAACGCAACTTTAGCAAACTGAAGCTGATTAAAAGCGTGCTGCGCAGCACTATGAGCGAAGACCGCTTAA
CCAACCTGGCCATTCTGAGCATTGAGCACGAGTACGCCAAAAAGATCAACTTTGACGAGGTGATCGATAA
ATTTGCCGAAGTGAAGGCGCGCAAACAGAAGCTGTAATGAGCGGCCGCTCGAGCATGCATCTAGAGGGCC
CTATTCTATAGTGTCACCTAAATGCTAGAGCTCGCTGATCAGCCTCGACTGTGCCTTCTAGTTGCCAGCC
ATCTGTTGTTTGCCCCTCCCCCGTGCCTTCCTTGACCCTGGAAGGTGCCACTCCCACTGTCCTTTCCTAA
TAAAATGAGGAAATTGCATCGCATTGTCTGAGTAGGTGTCATTCTATTCTGGGGGGTGGGGTGGGGCAGG
ACAGCAAGGGGGAGGATTGGGAAGACAATAGCAGGCATGCTGGGGATGCGGTGGGCTCTATGGCTTCTGA
GGCGGAAAGAACCAGCTGGGGCTCTAGGGGGTATCCCC
[124 nt withheld, positions 2489-2612]
C
[91 nt withheld, positions 2614-2704]
A
[49 nt withheld, positions 2706-2754]
CCTTTGACGTTGGAGTCCACGTTCTTT
[37 nt withheld, positions 2782-2818]
ACCCTATCTCGGTCTATTCTTTTGATTTATAAGGGATTTTGCCGATTTCGGCCTATTGGTTAAAAAATGA
GCTGATTTAACAAAAATTTAACGCGAATTAATTCTGTGGAATGTGTGTCAGTTAGGGTGTGGAAAGTCCC
CAGGCTCCCCAGCAGGCAGAAGTATGCAAAGCATGCATCTCAATTAGTCAGCAACCAGGTGTGGAAAGTC
CCCAGGCTCCCCAGCAGGCAGAAGTATGCAAAGCATGCATCTCAATTAGTCAGCAACCATAGTCCCGCCC
CTAACTCCGCCCATCCCGCCCCTAACTCCGCCCAGTTCCGCCCATTCTCCGCCCCATGGCTGACTAATTT
TTTTTATTTATGCAGAGGCCGAGGCCGCCTCTGCCTCTGAGCTATTCCAGAAGTAGTGAGGAGGCTTTTT
TGGAGGCCTAGGCTTTTGCAAAAAGCTCCCCGAAATGACCGACCAAGCGACGCCCAACCTGCCATCACGA
GATTTCGATTCCACCGCCGCCTTCTATGAAAGGTTGGGCTTCGGAATCGTTTTCCGGGACGCCGGCTGGA
TGATCCTCCAGCGCGGGGATCTCATGCTGGAGTTCTTCGCCCACCCCAACTTGTTTATTGCAGCTTATAA
TGGTTACAAATAAAGCAATAGCATCACAAATTTCACAAATAAAGCATTTTTTTCACTGCATTCTAGTTGT
GGTTTGTCCAAACTCATCAATGTATCTTATCATGTCTGTATACCGTCGACCTCTAGCTAGAGCTTGGCGT
AATCATGGTCATAGCTGTTTCCTGTGTGAAATTGTTATCCGCTCACAATTCCACACAACATACGAGCCGG
AAGCATAAAGTGTAAAGCCTGGGGTGCCTAATGAGTGAGCTAACTCACATTAATTGCGTTGCGCTCACTG
CCCGCTTTCCAGTCGGGAAACCTGTCGTGCCAGCTGCATTAATGAATCGGCCAACGCGCGGGGAGAGGCG
GTTTGCGTATTGGGCGCTCTTCCGCTTCCTCGCTCACTGACTCGCTGCGCTCGGTCGTTCGGCTGCGGCG
AGCGGTATCAGCTCACTCAAAGGCGGTAATACGGTTATCCACAGAATCAGGGGATAACGCAGGAAAGAAC
ATGTGAGCAAAAGGCCAGCAAAAGGCCAGGAACCGTAAAAAGGCCGCGTTGCTGGCGTTTTTCCATAGGC
TCCGCCCCCCTGACGAGCATCACAAAAATCGACGCTCAAGTCAGAGGTGGCGAAACCCGACAGGACTATA
AAGATACCAGGCGTTTCCCCCTGGAAGCTCCCTCGTGCGCTCTCCTGTTCCGACCCTGCCGCTTACCGGA
TACCTGTCCGCCTTTCTCCCTTCGGGAAGCGTGGCGCTTTCTCATAGCTCACGCTGTAGGTATCTCAGTT
CGGTGTAGGTCGTTCGCTCCAAGCTGGGCTGTGTGCACGAACCCCCCGTTCAGCCCGACCGCTGCGCCTT
ATCCGGTAACTATCGTCTTGAGTCCAACCCGGTAAGACACGACTTATCGCCACTGGCAGCAGCCACTGGT
AACAGGATTAGCAGAGCGAGGTATGTAGGCGGTGCTACAGAGTTCTTGAAGTGGTGGCCTAACTACGGCT
ACACTAGAAGAACAGTATTTGGTATCTGCGCTCTGCTGAAGCCAGTTACCTTCGGAAAAAGAGTTGGTAG
CTCTTGATCCGGCAAACAAACCACCGCTGGTAGCGGTGGTTTTTTTGTTTGCAAGCAGCAGATTACGCGC
AGAAAAAAAGGATCTCAAGAAGATCCTTTGATCTTTTCTACGGGGTCTGACGCTCAGTGGAACGAAAACT
CACGTTAAGGGATTTTGGTCATGAGATTATCAAAAAGGATCTTCACCTAGATCCTTTTAAATTAAAAATG
AAGTTTTAAATCAATCTAAAGTATATATGAGTAAACTTGGTCTGACAGTTACCAATGCTTAATCAGTGAG
GCACCTATCTCAGCGATCTGTCTATTTCGTTCATCCATAGTTGCCTGACTCCCCGTCGTGTAGATAACTA
CGATACGGGAGGGCTTACCATCTGGCCCCAGTGCTGCAATGATACCGCGAGACCCACGCTCACCGGCTCC
AGATTTATCAGCAATAAACCAGCCAGCCGGAAGGGCCGAGCGCAGAAGTGGTCCTGCAACTTTATCCGCC
TCCATCCAGTCTATTAATTGTTGCCGGGAAGCTAGAGTAAGTAGTTCGCCAGTTAATAGTTTGCGCAACG
TTGTTGCCATTGCTACAGGCATCGTGGTGTCACGCTCGTCGTTTGGTATGGCTTCATTCAGCTCCGGTTC
CCAACGATCAAGGCGAGTTACATGATCCCCCATGTTGTGCAAAAAAGCGGTTAGCTCCTTCGGTCCTCCG
ATCGTTGTCAGAAGTAAGTTGGCCGCAGTGTTATCACTCATGGTTATGGCAGCACTGCATAATTCTCTTA
CTGTCATGCCATCCGTAAGATGCTTTTCTGTGACTGGTGAGTACTCAACCAAGTCATTCTGAGAATAGTG
TATGCGGCGACCGAGTTGCTCTTGCCCGGCGTCAATACGGGATAATACCGCGCCACATAGCAGAACTTTA
AAAGTGCTCATCATTGGAAAACGTTCTTCGGGGCGAAAACTCTCAAGGATCTTACCGCTGTTGAGATCCA
GTTCGATGTAACCCACTCGTGCACCCAACTGATCTTCAGCATCTTTTACTTTCACCAGCGTTTCTGGGTG
AGCAAAAACAGGAAGGCAAAATGCCGCAAAAAAGGGAATAAGGGCGACACGGAAATGTTGAATACTCATA
CTCTTCCTTTTTCAATATTATTGAAGCATTTATCAGGGTTATTGTCTCATGAGCGGATACATATTTGAAT
GTATTTAGAAAAATAAACAAATAGGGGTTCCGCGCACATTTCCCCGAAAAGTGCCACCTGACGTCGACGG
ATCGGGAGATCTCCCGATCCCCTATGGTGCACTCTCAGTACAATCTGCTCTGATGCCGCATAGTTAAGCC
AGTATCTGCTCCCTGCTTGTGTGTTGGAGGTCGCTGAGTAGTGCGCGAGCAAAATTTAAGCTACAACAAG
GCAAGGCTTGACCGACAATTGCATGAAGAATCTGCTTAGGGTTAGGCGTTTTGCGCTGCTTCGCGATGTA
CGGGCCAGATATACGCGTT
Features (pLannotate 1.2.2; 19 found; start..end, strand, type, name):
      1..380     +  enhancer       CMV enhancer: human cytomegalovirus immediate early enhancer
    381..584     +  promoter       CMV promoter: human cytomegalovirus (CMV) immediate early promoter
    580..613     +  LTR            5' LTR (truncated) (fragment): truncated 5' long terminal repeat (LTR) from HIV-1
    629..647     +  promoter       T7 promoter: promoter for bacteriophage T7 RNA polymerase
   2175..2193    -  promoter       SP6 promoter: promoter for bacteriophage SP6 RNA polymerase
   2219..2443    +  polyA_signal   bGH poly(A) signal: bovine growth hormone polyadenylation signal
   2447..2468    +  promoter       SV40 promoter (fragment): SV40 enhancer and early promoter
   2489..2917    +  rep_origin     f1 ori (sequence partly withheld): f1 bacteriophage origin of replication; arrow indicates direction of (+) strand synthesis
   2931..3260    +  promoter       SV40 promoter: SV40 enhancer and early promoter
   3273..3431    +  CDS            ble (fragment): BLE_KLEPN - Experimental evidence at protein level: Swiss-Prot protein existence level 1. Binding protein with a strong affinity to the bleomycin family of antibiotics. Binds to CL990; an antimitotic-antibiotic compound. From Klebsiella pneumoniae.
   3426..3547    +  polyA_signal   SV40 poly(A) signal: SV40 polyadenylation signal
   3620..3636    -  protein_bind   lac operator: The lac repressor binds to the lac operator to inhibit transcription in E. coli. This inhibition can be relieved by adding lactose or isopropyl-β-D-thiogalactopyranoside (IPTG). lac repressor encoded by lacI
   3644..3674    -  promoter       lac promoter: promoter for the E. coli lac operon
   3689..3710    -  protein_bind   CAP binding site: CAP binding activates transcription in the presence of cAMP. E. coli catabolite activator protein
   3723..3815    -  CDS            lacI (fragment): lac repressor; lacI; The lac repressor binds to the lac operator to inhibit transcription in E. coli. This inhibition can be relieved by adding lactose or isopropyl-β-D-thiogalactopyranoside (IPTG).
   3998..4586    -  rep_origin     ori: high-copy-number ColE1/pMB1/pBR322/pUC origin of replication
   4757..5617    -  CDS            AmpR: β-lactamase; bla; confers resistance to ampicillin, carbenicillin, and related antibiotics
   5618..5722    -  promoter       AmpR promoter: bla
   5781..5833    -  misc_feature   bom (fragment): basis of mobility region from pBR322
