[The description below was written by a language model from this plasmid's Addgene catalogue record and pLannotate feature annotations shown in this document.]
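Description:
pCMV-Zaphod3 is a 5,987-nt mammalian expression plasmid built on a pCMV backbone for transient production of the Zaphod3 transposase in cultured mammalian cells. It is propagated in E. coli as a high-copy plasmid through a ColE1/pUC-type origin and selected with ampicillin via the β-lactamase gene and its native promoter. An f1 phage origin is also present, and short fragments of lac regulatory sequence and the pBR322 bom region are backbone remnants.

The expression cassette begins with the human cytomegalovirus immediate-early enhancer and promoter and ends with the bovine growth hormone polyadenylation signal. A T7 promoter lies just downstream of CMV and a reverse-oriented SP6 promoter sits just before the poly(A) signal. Together they flank an unannotated stretch of roughly 1.5 kb. The feature table does not call a coding sequence there, but this position fits the catalogued insert, a synthetic Zaphod3 transposase gene. The exact cloning sites are not recorded, and no epitope tags or reporters are annotated. Downstream, an SV40 early promoter and SV40 poly(A) signal bracket only a small fragment of a bleomycin-resistance (ble) gene, so a functional mammalian selection marker appears to be absent or truncated. The short HIV-1 LTR fragment annotated at the CMV boundary is probably an annotation artefact of sequence similarity rather than a viral element.

According to the record, the plasmid supplies transposase from the CMV promoter, and it comes from a survey of DNA transposon activity in human cells aimed at expanding genome engineering tools. A plasmid of this kind typically serves as the helper alongside a separate donor carrying the matching transposon ends, though the record describes no such donor.
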