Addgene plasmid #217220: pCMV-Zaphod3
Purpose: Mammalian expression vector for expression of Zaphod3 transposase (CMV promoter)
Depositing lab: Yong E Zhang. Depositing organization: Institute of Zoology, Chinese Academy of Sciences. Publication: Heterologous survey of 130 DNA transposons in human cells highlights their functional divergence and expands the genome engineering toolbox. Zhang T, Tan S, Tang N, Li Y, Zhang C, Sun J, Guo Y, Gao H, Cai Y, Sun W, Wang C, Fu L, Ma H, Wu Y, Hu X, Zhang X, Gee P, Yan W, Zhao Y, Chen Q, Guo B, Wang H, Zhang YE. Cell. 2024 Jul 11;187(14):3741-3760.e30. doi: 10.1016/j.cell.2024.05.007. Epub 2024 Jun 5. PubMed 38843831.
Backbone
  Vector backbone: pCMV
  Vector type: Mammalian Expression
Growth in bacteria
  Bacterial resistance: Ampicillin, 100 μg/mL
  Growth temperature: 37°C
  Growth strain: DH5alpha
  Copy number: High Copy
Gene/Insert
  Gene/Insert name: Zaphod3 transposase
  Species: Synthetic
  Cloning method: Restriction Enzyme; 5′ cloning site Unknown (unknown if destroyed); 3′ cloning site Unknown (unknown if destroyed)
Terms and licenses: Academic/Nonprofit Terms; Industry Terms: Not Available to Industry
How to cite: pCMV-Zaphod3 was a gift from Yong E Zhang (Addgene plasmid # 217220 ; http://n2t.net/addgene:217220 ; RRID:Addgene_217220)
